>Addgene plasmid #183537 | pAAV_hSyn-fDIO-somQuasAr6a-EGFP-P2A-sombC1C2TG | addgene full sequence | sequence record 361691 | Addgene NGS Result
CCTGCAGGCAGCTGCGCGCTCGCTCGCTCACTGAGGCCGCCCGGGCGTCGGGCGACCTTTGGTCGCCCGG
CCTCAGTGAGCGAGCGAGCGCGCAGAGAGGGAGTGGCCAACTCCATCACTAGGGGTTCCTGCGGCCGCAC
GCGTGTGTCTAGACTGCAGAGGGCCCTGCGTATGAGTGCAAGTGGGTTTTAGGACCAGGATGAGGCGGGG
TGGGGGTGCCTACCTGACGACCGACCCCGACCCACTGGACAAGCACCCAACCCCCATTCCCCAAATTGCG
CATCCCCTATCAGAGAGGGGGAGGGGAAACAGGATGCGGCGAGGCGCGTGCGCACTGCCAGCTTCAGCAC
CGCGGACAGTGCCTTCGCCCCCGCCTGGCGGCGCGCGCCACCGCCGCCTCAGCACTGAAGGCGCGCTGAC
GTCACTCGCCGGTCCCCCGCAAACTCCCCTTCCCGGCCACCTTGGTCGCGTCCGCGCCGCCGCCGGCCCA
GCCGGACCGCACCACGCGAGGCGCGAGATAGGGGGGCACGGGCGCGACCATCTGCGCTGCGGCGCCGGCG
ACTCAGCGCTGCCTCAGTCTGCGGTGGGCAGCGGAGGAGTCGTGTCGTGCCTGAGAGCGCAGTCGAGAAG
GATCCTCTAGAGTCGACTCCGGAGAAGTTCCTATTCTCTAGAAAGTATAGGAACTTCGCAGAATGGTAGC
TGGATTGTAGCTGCTATTAGCAATATGAAACCTCTTAGAAGTTCCTATTCTTCAAAAGGTATAGGAACTT
CGGCGCGCCTTAGAATCGAGTAGCCTCTGGAAAATCGGTGGCGCATGAAATGAAGCTGTCGATACTGGAC
ATAGATCGCATGTCTATAACGCCTTCAGTCCGTGCTGGAAGGGGTGCGACAGGGCTGGGCATGGATGACA
TCTCCAATTCCTCGGGTGGTTTTGATTGTGGGGCCATTTCCTTAGTGTTAAGTATAGGCTGACTCTGAGC
GTAATCTGGAACATCGTATGGGTAGACCGCGCCAGCCTCGGCCTCGTCCTCCACCAGCGTCTCGACCTCA
ATCTCAGTGCCACCAATGTTCAATTTGGTGGTCTTGCGAATGTCGCCGTGGATGAGGATATGCTCGTGGA
TCAGCACGCGCAGGTAGTGGCCGAGCAGACCCCAGCAGTTCTTCGACATCAGGTCAATGATGGTGTGGCC
GACGGTGGAGCCGTACACGCTCAGGACGCCGAAGCCCTCGGGGCCGAGGATGAACAGGATGGGGAACATA
CCCCATGATACGAAGAAGAGCCAAGCCATGCCAGTCACCACCTGGCGACACCGGCCCTTCGGCACGGTGT
GGTACGCCTCAATGTAGACCTTGGCTGCGTTGAAGAATGTGTAGATGCCGTAGCACAGGCCCATCAGGAA
GAAAATGACACGGACGTATCCCTTGGACAGCGCGGCCGTGGTGCCCCACACGATGCCGCCGATATCTGAC
ACCAGCAGACCCATGGTACGCTTGTTATAGTCGTTCGCCAGACCCGTAAGGTTGCTCAGATGGATAAGAA
CGACAGGGCAGGTCAGCAGCCACTCCGCGTAACGAAGCCACACGGTCTTGTTGCCGTTGGATGAGTAGAT
CACCGCAGGTTCGTCAAACTCATGGAAATACTCGATGATGAACTTGATCATCTCGATCGTGGCCACGTAA
ATCTCCTCCCAGCCGCAAGTAGACTTCCAGGTCTGGTAGCCGTAGAACATCAGGCAGAGCGCTGAAAGCG
CAAAAGTAATCCACTGCAGAATGTTGGCAGCCAACTTCTCGGCATTTGTTCCGTTGGATTTAAGCCAAGC
CAAGCAGAAGCACTGGCCGTTGTTCGGGATGCAAATAACAGAACCATTGTTCTCAAGAGTGTATGAGGTT
TGGAAGAGTCCGACGGCAGACAAAGCGCCGCCATAGTCCATGGGACCGGGGTTTTCTTCCACGTCTCCTG
CTTGCTTTAACAGAGAGAAGTTCGTGGCTCCGGAGCCCACCTCGTTCTCGTAGCAGAACTTGTAGAACCT
GGTGGCCTCAGGGAAGTCGGTGGCGCAGCTGATGAAGCTGTCGATGCTGCTCATGCTCCTCATGTCGATC
ACGCCCTCGGTCCTGGCAGGCAGAGGGGCCACAGGGCTAGGCATGCTGCTCATCTCCAGCTCCTCAGGAG
GCTTGCTCTGAGGGGCCATCTCCTTGGTGTTCAGGATAGGCTGGCTCTGGGTACCTCCGCTCCCACCCTT
GTACAGCTCGTCCATGCCGAGAGTGATCCCGGCGGCGGTCACGAACTCCAGCAGGACCATGTGATCGCGC
TTCTCGTTGGGGTCTTTGCTCAGGGCGGACTGGGTGCTCAGGTAGTGGTTGTCGGGCAGCAGCACGGGGC
CGTCGCCGATGGGGGTGTTCTGCTGGTAGTGGTCGGCGAGCTGCACGCTGCCGTCCTCGATGTTGTGGCG
GATCTTGAAGTTCACCTTGATGCCGTTCTTCTGCTTGTCGGCCATGATATAGACGTTGTGGCTGTTGTAG
TTGTACTCCAGCTTGTGCCCCAGGATGTTGCCGTCCTCCTTGAAGTCGATGCCCTTCAGCTCGATGCGGT
TCACCAGGGTGTCGCCCTCGAACTTCACCTCGGCGCGGGTCTTGTAGTTGCCGTCGTCCTTGAAGAAGAT
GGTGCGCTCCTGGACGTAGCCTTCGGGCATGGCGGACTTGAAGAAGTCGTGCTGCTTCATGTGGTCGGGG
TAGCGGCTGAAGCACTGCACGCCGTAGGTCAGGGTGGTCACGAGGGTGGGCCAGGGCACGGGCAGCTTGC
CGGTGGTGCAAATGAACTTCAGGGTCAGCTTGCCGTAGGTGGCATCGCCCTCGCCCTCGCCGGACACGCT
GAACTTGTGGCCGTTTACGTCGCCGTCCAGCTCGACCAGGATGGGCACCACCCCGGTGAACAGCTCCTCG
CCCTTGCTCACCACGTTGATGTCGATCTGGTCCAGGGGGATGTACTCGCCCTCGCTGGTGATCCTGCTCT
TGGCGGCCGCCTTGCTCACTGCTACTACCGGGCGGTCGGCGGCACCGGTATCAGCTCCAGCTGAAGGTTC
AGGTGCTTCTGTATCTTGCAGAATGCTTCTTGACCTGAGCAGGATAAAACCGAAGCCCACCTTGGCGGTG
ACGTCCAGCACCATGAACAGCAAAGTTTCGATTCCCAGGCCCACAACTCCGGCACCCTCGGTGCCGATAA
TCCAGATGATAGGGTAAGCAGTCCACAGGACCAGAACCAGTGCGGTGAGGATGTTGAAGGTTGAGGCAAC
CTCTGGGCCTCTCTCCTTAGCGGCTGACCGCAGAGAAGTGGCCAGGACATACAGAACGACGATCATACAG
ATAGTTGAGAACAGGCACCAAGAGTATCTGGCAATGGCAGTATGTGACAGTGTCCCTATCAGGCCTGTGA
CAATCATCAGAGCATCGCCGCCAACGAGAGTGCCGATGGTCACTCTATCAACTTTGGCCAGGAGTGCCAG
GTGCAGCAGCAACAGTGGTGTAGTCAGCAGCCACTGTGCGTATCTTGCGTAGTAGATGTTCAGGATCTCT
CCACCTACTGGCACCTCTGTGAGGCCAATACCAAAGAACATTGACAGATAAGCTGCACTGGCAATACCGC
TGACCAGGATTGTCACTGCGTAGTACTCCCGTGCATCCTTGTCAGTCTCTCCGCCCGCTCTAACCAGGAA
GTAGAAGGTTCCGATCAGCATCAGCAGTGTACCAATTCCGAGCCACAGACTTTCAGGTCTACCATCTCCG
AGGAGGTCATAACCAGCCTGCAGTGCGATAGAAACCATGGTGGCGGAGGCTAGCGAAGTTCCTATACTTT
CTAGAGAATAGGAACTTCTTGCCTTAACCCAGAAATTATCACTGTTATTCTTTAGAATGGTGCAAAGAGA
AGTTCCTATACCTTTTGAAGAATAGGAACTTCGAATTCGATATCAAGCTTATCGATAATCAACCTCTGGA
TTACAAAATTTGTGAAAGATTGACTGGTATTCTTAACTATGTTGCTCCTTTTACGCTATGTGGATACGCT
GCTTTAATGCCTTTGTATCATGCTATTGCTTCCCGTATGGCTTTCATTTTCTCCTCCTTGTATAAATCCT
GGTTGCTGTCTCTTTATGAGGAGTTGTGGCCCGTTGTCAGGCAACGTGGCGTGGTGTGCACTGTGTTTGC
TGACGCAACCCCCACTGGTTGGGGCATTGCCACCACCTGTCAGCTCCTTTCCGGGACTTTCGCTTTCCCC
CTCCCTATTGCCACGGCGGAACTCATCGCCGCCTGCCTTGCCCGCTGCTGGACAGGGGCTCGGCTGTTGG
GCACTGACAATTCCGTGGTGTTGTCGGGGAAATCATCGTCCTTTCCTTGGCTGCTCGCCTATGTTGCCAC
CTGGATTCTGCGCGGGACGTCCTTCTGCTACGTCCCTTCGGCCCTCAATCCAGCGGACCTTCCTTCCCGC
GGCCTGCTGCCGGCTCTGCGGCCTCTTCCGCGTCTTCGCCTTCGCCCTCAGACGAGTCGGATCTCCCTTT
GGGCCGCCTCCCCGCATCGATACCGAGCGCTGCTCGAGAGATCTACGGGTGGCATCCCTGTGACCCCTCC
CCAGTGCCTCTCCTGGCCCTGGAAGTTGCCACTCCAGTGCCCACCAGCCTTGTCCTAATAAAATTAAGTT
GCATCATTTTGTCTGACTAGGTGTCCTTCTATAATATTATGGGGTGGAGGGGGGTGGTATGGAGCAAGGG
GCAAGTTGGGAAGACAACCTGTAGGGCCTGCGGGGTCTATTGGGAACCAAGCTGGAGTGCAGTGGCACAA
TCTTGGCTCACTGCAATCTCCGCCTCCTGGGTTCAAGCGATTCTCCTGCCTCAGCCTCCCGAGTTGTTGG
GATTCCAGGCATGCATGACCAGGCTCAGCTAATTTTTGTTTTTTTGGTAGAGACGGGGTTTCACCATATT
GGCCAGGCTGGTCTCCAACTCCTAATCTCAGGTGATCTACCCACCTTGGCCTCCCAAATTGCTGGGATTA
CAGGCGTGAACCACTGCTCCCTTCCCTGTCCTTCTGATTTTGTAGGTAACCACGTGCGGACCGAGCGGCC
GCAGGAACCCCTAGTGATGGAGTTGGCCACTCCCTCTCTGCGCGCTCGCTCGCTCACTGAGGCCGGGCGA
CCAAAGGTCGCCCGACGCCCGGGCTTTGCCCGGGCGGCCTCAGTGAGCGAGCGAGCGCGCAGCTGCCTGC
AGGGGCGCCTGATGCGGTATTTTCTCCTTACGCATCTGTGCGGTATTTCACACCGCATA
[95 nt withheld, positions 5310-5404]
T
[46 nt withheld, positions 5406-5451]
C
[141 nt withheld, positions 5453-5593]
CCTTTGACGTTGGAGTCCACGTTCTTT
[37 nt withheld, positions 5621-5657]
ACTCTATCTCGGGCTATTCTTTTGATTTATAAGGGATTTTGCCGATTTCGGTCTATTGGTTAAAAAATGA
GCTGATTTAACAAAAATTTAACGCGAATTTTAACAAAATATTAACGTTTACAATTTTATGGTGCACTCTC
AGTACAATCTGCTCTGATGCCGCATAGTTAAGCCAGCCCCGACACCCGCCAACACCCGCTGACGCGCCCT
GACGGGCTTGTCTGCTCCCGGCATCCGCTTACAGACAAGCTGTGACCGTCTCCGGGAGCTGCATGTGTCA
GAGGTTTTCACCGTCATCACCGAAACGCGCGAGACGAAAGGGCCTCGTGATACGCCTATTTTTATAGGTT
AATGTCATGATAATAATGGTTTCTTAGACGTCAGGTGGCACTTTTCGGGGAAATGTGCGCGGAACCCCTA
TTTGTTTATTTTTCTAAATACATTCAAATATGTATCCGCTCATGAGACAATAACCCTGATAAATGCTTCA
ATAATATTGAAAAAGGAAGAGTATGAGTATTCAACATTTCCGTGTCGCCCTTATTCCCTTTTTTGCGGCA
TTTTGCCTTCCTGTTTTTGCTCACCCAGAAACGCTGGTGAAAGTAAAAGATGCTGAAGATCAGTTGGGTG
CACGAGTGGGTTACATCGAACTGGATCTCAACAGCGGTAAGATCCTTGAGAGTTTTCGCCCCGAAGAACG
TTTTCCAATGATGAGCACTTTTAAAGTTCTGCTATGTGGCGCGGTATTATCCCGTATTGACGCCGGGCAA
GAGCAACTCGGTCGCCGCATACACTATTCTCAGAATGACTTGGTTGAGTACTCACCAGTCACAGAAAAGC
ATCTTACGGATGGCATGACAGTAAGAGAATTATGCAGTGCTGCCATAACCATGAGTGATAACACTGCGGC
CAACTTACTTCTGACAACGATCGGAGGACCGAAGGAGCTAACCGCTTTTTTGCACAACATGGGGGATCAT
GTAACTCGCCTTGATCGTTGGGAACCGGAGCTGAATGAAGCCATACCAAACGACGAGCGTGACACCACGA
TGCCTGTAGCAATGGCAACAACGTTGCGCAAACTATTAACTGGCGAACTACTTACTCTAGCTTCCCGGCA
ACAATTAATAGACTGGATGGAGGCGGATAAAGTTGCAGGACCACTTCTGCGCTCGGCCCTTCCGGCTGGC
TGGTTTATTGCTGATAAATCTGGAGCCGGTGAGCGTGGGTCTCGCGGTATCATTGCAGCACTGGGGCCAG
ATGGTAAGCCCTCCCGTATCGTAGTTATCTACACGACGGGGAGTCAGGCAACTATGGATGAACGAAATAG
ACAGATCGCTGAGATAGGTGCCTCACTGATTAAGCATTGGTAACTGTCAGACCAAGTTTACTCATATATA
CTTTAGATTGATTTAAAACTTCATTTTTAATTTAAAAGGATCTAGGTGAAGATCCTTTTTGATAATCTCA
TGACCAAAATCCCTTAACGTGAGTTTTCGTTCCACTGAGCGTCAGACCCCGTAGAAAAGATCAAAGGATC
TTCTTGAGATCCTTTTTTTCTGCGCGTAATCTGCTGCTTGCAAACAAAAAAACCACCGCTACCAGCGGTG
GTTTGTTTGCCGGATCAAGAGCTACCAACTCTTTTTCCGAAGGTAACTGGCTTCAGCAGAGCGCAGATAC
CAAATACTGTTCTTCTAGTGTAGCCGTAGTTAGGCCACCACTTCAAGAACTCTGTAGCACCGCCTACATA
CCTCGCTCTGCTAATCCTGTTACCAGTGGCTGCTGCCAGTGGCGATAAGTCGTGTCTTACCGGGTTGGAC
TCAAGACGATAGTTACCGGATAAGGCGCAGCGGTCGGGCTGAACGGGGGGTTCGTGCACACAGCCCAGCT
TGGAGCGAACGACCTACACCGAACTGAGATACCTACAGCGTGAGCTATGAGAAAGCGCCACGCTTCCCGA
AGGGAGAAAGGCGGACAGGTATCCGGTAAGCGGCAGGGTCGGAACAGGAGAGCGCACGAGGGAGCTTCCA
GGGGGAAACGCCTGGTATCTTTATAGTCCTGTCGGGTTTCGCCACCTCTGACTTGAGCGTCGATTTTTGT
GATGCTCGTCAGGGGGGCGGAGCCTATGGAAAAACGCCAGCAACGCGGCCTTTTTACGGTTCCTGGCCTT
TTGCTGGCCTTTTGCTCACATGT
Features (pLannotate 1.2.2; 28 found; start..end, strand, type, name):
     12..39      +  repeat_region  AAV2 ITR (fragment): inverted terminal repeat of adeno-associated virus serotype 2 inverted
     68..95      +  repeat_region  AAV2 ITR (fragment): inverted terminal repeat of adeno-associated virus serotype 2 inverted
    175..622     +  promoter       hSyn promoter: human synapsin I promoter; confers neuron-specific expression (Kügler et al., 2003)
    630..647     +  misc_feature   MCS (fragment): pUC18/19 multiple cloning site
    654..687     +  protein_bind   FRT (minimal): supports FLP-mediated excision but not integration (Turan and Bode, 2011) FLP recombinase from the Saccharomyces cerevisiae 2μ plasmid
    688..737     -  intron         β-globin intron (fragment): internally truncated intron from human β-globin
    783..977     -  CDS            Kcnb1 (fragment): KCNB1_RAT - Experimental evidence at protein level: Swiss-Prot protein existence level 1. Voltage-gated potassium channel that mediates transmembrane potassium transport in excitable membranes, primarily in the brain, but also in the pancreas and cardiovascular system. Contributes to the regulation of the action potential (AP) repolarization, duration and frequency of repetitive AP firing in neurons, muscle cells and endocrine cells and plays a role in homeostatic attenuation of electrical excitability throughout the brain (PubMed:10024359, PubMed:10618149, PubMed:12451110, PubMed:17379638, Pu
    978..1004    -  CDS            3xHA (fragment): three tandem HA epitope tags
   1005..1360    -  CDS            ChR2 (fragment): N-terminal fragment of channelrhodopsin-2 from the alga Chlamydomonas reinhardtii (Nagel et al., 2003) blue light-activated cation channel
   1898..1931    -  CDS            ChR2(H134R) (fragment): H134R mutant of an N-terminal fragment of channelrhodopsin-2 from the alga Chlamydomonas reinhardtii (Nagel et al., 2005) blue light-activated cation channel
   1933..1988    -  CDS            P2A (fragment): 2A peptide from porcine teschovirus-1 polyprotein Eukaryotic ribosomes fail to insert a peptide bond between the Gly and Pro residues, yielding separate polypeptides.
   2025..2222    -  CDS            Kcnb1 (fragment): KCNB1_RAT - Experimental evidence at protein level: Swiss-Prot protein existence level 1. Voltage-gated potassium channel that mediates transmembrane potassium transport in excitable membranes, primarily in the brain, but also in the pancreas and cardiovascular system. Contributes to the regulation of the action potential (AP) repolarization, duration and frequency of repetitive AP firing in neurons, muscle cells and endocrine cells and plays a role in homeostatic attenuation of electrical excitability throughout the brain (PubMed:10024359, PubMed:10618149, PubMed:12451110, PubMed:17379638, Pu
   2238..2953    -  CDS            EGFP (fragment): the original enhanced GFP (Yang et al., 1996) mammalian codon-optimized
   2952..3011    -  CDS            KCNJ2 (fragment): KCNJ2_HUMAN - Also known as IRK1. Experimental evidence at protein level: Swiss-Prot protein existence level 1. Probably participates in establishing action potential waveform and excitability of neuronal and muscle tissues. Inward rectifier potassium channels are characterized by a greater tendency to allow potassium to flow into the cell rather than out of it. Their voltage dependence is regulated by the concentration of extracellular potassium; as external potassium is raised, the voltage range of the channel opening shifts to more positive voltages. The inward rectification is mainly due t
   3045..3809    -  CDS            aop3: BACR3_HALSD - Experimental evidence at protein level: Swiss-Prot protein existence level 1. Light-driven proton pump. From Halorubrum sodomense.
   3835..3868    -  protein_bind   FRT (minimal): supports FLP-mediated excision but not integration (Turan and Bode, 2011) FLP recombinase from the Saccharomyces cerevisiae 2μ plasmid
   3869..3919    -  intron         β-globin intron (fragment): internally truncated intron from human β-globin
   3953..3977    +  misc_feature   MCS (fragment): pBluescript multiple cloning site
   3977..4565    +  misc_feature   WPRE: woodchuck hepatitis virus posttranscriptional regulatory element
   4597..5073    +  polyA_signal   hGH poly(A) signal: human growth hormone polyadenylation signal
   5113..5253    +  repeat_region  AAV2 ITR: inverted terminal repeat of adeno-associated virus serotype 2 inverted
   5258..5309    -  misc_feature   bom (fragment): basis of mobility region from pBR322
   5328..5783    +  rep_origin     f1 ori (sequence partly withheld): f1 bacteriophage origin of replication; arrow indicates direction of (+) strand synthesis
   5784..5833    -  misc_feature   bom (fragment): basis of mobility region from pBR322
   5935..5970    -  CDS            rop (fragment): Rop protein, which maintains plasmids at low copy number; rop
   6065..6169    +  promoter       AmpR promoter: bla
   6170..7030    +  CDS            AmpR: β-lactamase; bla; confers resistance to ampicillin, carbenicillin, and related antibiotics
   7201..7789    +  rep_origin     ori: high-copy-number ColE1/pMB1/pBR322/pUC origin of replication
