[The description below was written by a language model from this plasmid's Addgene catalogue record and pLannotate feature annotations shown in this document.]
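Description:
pAAV_hSyn-fDIO-somQuasAr6a-EGFP-P2A-sombC1C2TG is an adeno-associated virus transfer plasmid built on a pAAV-hSyn backbone and used for Flp-dependent, neuron-specific co-expression of a genetically encoded voltage indicator and an optogenetic actuator. In bacteria it replicates from a high-copy ColE1/pUC-type origin and is selected with ampicillin through the bla gene. An f1 origin is also present. The expression cassette is flanked by AAV2 inverted terminal repeats, which allow packaging into recombinant AAV particles. In the feature table the upstream ITR is detected only as short fragments, while the downstream ITR is annotated in full.

The human synapsin I promoter drives the cassette, and a WPRE and the human growth hormone polyadenylation signal follow it to enhance transcript stability and processing. The roughly 3.3 kb synthetic insert lies in reverse orientation relative to the promoter and is bracketed by FRT sites. This is the fDIO arrangement, in which the coding sequence is not expressed until Flp recombinase inverts it into the sense orientation, so expression is limited to Flp-positive neurons. The open reading frame begins with QuasAr6a, annotated as an archaerhodopsin-3 derivative from Halorubrum sodomense. It is fused to a KCNJ2 (Kir2.1)-derived segment, to EGFP, and to a Kcnb1 (Kv2.1) fragment consistent with the soma-targeting "som" prefix. A P2A peptide then separates this from bC1C2TG, whose name suggests a channelrhodopsin chimera and which matches channelrhodopsin-2 fragments. This second protein carries an HA epitope match and its own Kv2.1 fragment. The pairing suits all-optical electrophysiology, in which the same genetically defined neurons can be stimulated with light while their membrane voltage is imaged.
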