Addgene plasmid #183537: pAAV_hSyn-fDIO-somQuasAr6a-EGFP-P2A-sombC1C2TG
Purpose: Voltage indicator
Depositing lab: Karl Deisseroth. Depositing organization: Stanford University. Publication: All-optical physiology resolves a synaptic basis for behavioral timescale plasticity. Fan LZ, Kim DK, Jennings JH, Tian H, Wang PY, Ramakrishnan C, Randles S, Sun Y, Thadhani E, Kim YS, Quirin S, Giocomo L, Cohen AE, Deisseroth K. Cell. 2023 Feb 2;186(3):543-559.e19. doi: 10.1016/j.cell.2022.12.035. Epub 2023 Jan 19. PubMed 36669484.
Backbone
  Vector backbone: pAAV-hSyn
  Backbone manufacturer: Stratagene
  Backbone size w/o insert (bp): 4561
  Vector type: AAV
Growth in bacteria
  Bacterial resistance: Ampicillin, 100 μg/mL
  Growth temperature: 37°C
  Growth strain: NEB Stable
  Copy number: High Copy
Gene/Insert
  Gene/Insert name: somQuasAr6a-EGFP-P2A-sombC1C2TG
  Species: Synthetic
  Insert size (bp): 3299
  Mutation: None
  Promoter: hSyn
  Cloning method: Restriction Enzyme; 5′ cloning site BamHI (not destroyed); 3′ cloning site EcoRI (not destroyed)
  Sequencing primers: 5′ ccacgcgaggcgcgagatag; 3′ GAATACCAGTCAATCTTTCAC
Terms and licenses: Academic/Nonprofit Terms; Industry Terms: Not Available to Industry
How to cite: pAAV_hSyn-fDIO-somQuasAr6a-EGFP-P2A-sombC1C2TG was a gift from Karl Deisseroth (Addgene plasmid # 183537 ; http://n2t.net/addgene:183537 ; RRID:Addgene_183537)
